Addgene plasmid #121939: pLH-sgRNA-Sirius-8XMS2
Purpose: CRISPR-Sirius plasmid
Depositing lab: Thoru Pederson. Depositing organization: University of Massachusetts, Worcester. Publication: CRISPR-Sirius: RNA scaffolds for signal amplification in genome imaging. Ma H, Tu LC, Naseri A, Chung YC, Grunwald D, Zhang S, Pederson T. Nat Methods. 2018 Nov;15(11):928-931. doi: 10.1038/s41592-018-0174-0. Epub 2018 Oct 30. PubMed 30377374.
Backbone
  Vector backbone: pLKO.1
  Backbone size w/o insert (bp): 8171
  Total vector size (bp): 8557
  Vector type: Mammalian Expression, Lentiviral, CRISPR
  Selectable markers: Hygromycin
Growth in bacteria
  Bacterial resistance: Ampicillin, 100 μg/mL
  Growth temperature: 30°C
  Growth strain: ccdB Survival
  Growth instructions: May require 2 days to grow
  Copy number: High Copy
Gene/Insert
  Gene/Insert name: sgRNA-Sirius-8XMS2
  Species: Synthetic
  Insert size (bp): 386
  Promoter: human U6 promoter
  Tag / fusion protein: no
  Cloning method: Restriction Enzyme; 5′ cloning site Sbf I (not destroyed); 3′ cloning site EcoR I (not destroyed)
  Sequencing primers: 5′ cccttcaccgagggcctatttccc; 3′ CTATTCTTTCCCCTGCACTGTACCC
Terms and licenses: Academic/Nonprofit Terms; Industry Terms: Not Available to Industry
How to cite: pLH-sgRNA-Sirius-8XMS2 was a gift from Thoru Pederson (Addgene plasmid # 121939 ; http://n2t.net/addgene:121939 ; RRID:Addgene_121939)
