[The description below was written by a language model from this plasmid's Addgene catalogue record and the feature table of its GenBank file.]
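Description:
pLH-sgRNA-Sirius-8XMS2 is a third-generation-style, self-inactivating HIV-1 lentiviral vector built on the pLKO.1 backbone for expressing a modified CRISPR guide RNA in mammalian cells. In bacteria it is maintained through a high-copy ColE1/pUC origin with ampicillin resistance, and it also carries an f1 origin. The viral portion comprises an RSV promoter driving a truncated 5' LTR, the Psi packaging signal, the RRE for Rev-dependent export, a cPPT/CTS element, and a U3-deleted 3' LTR followed by an SV40 polyadenylation signal and SV40 origin. Together these allow the cassette to be packaged into lentiviral particles when helper functions are supplied in trans, and then integrated into target cells. Transduced or transfected cells can be selected with hygromycin, since a human PGK promoter drives the HygR gene.

The payload is a 386 bp synthetic insert, sgRNA-Sirius-8XMS2, placed between SbfI and EcoRI sites downstream of the human U6 RNA polymerase III promoter. As the name and associated publication title indicate, this is a Sirius sgRNA scaffold carrying eight MS2 aptamers. MS2 hairpins are bound by MS2 coat protein, so fluorescent coat-protein fusions can presumably be recruited in multiple copies to amplify signal for genome imaging. The scaffold itself is not annotated in the feature table. The table does show a ccdB toxin gene downstream of the U6 promoter, consistent with the need for a ccdB-tolerant bacterial strain. It most likely acts as a counter-selectable stuffer that is replaced when a target-specific guide sequence is cloned in, although the record does not state this explicitly and no particular genomic target is specified.
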