LOCUS       Exported 8557 bp ds-DNA circular SYN 12-MAY-2021
DEFINITION  CRISPR-Sirius plasmid.
ACCESSION   .
VERSION     .
KEYWORDS    pLH-sgRNA-Sirius-8XMS2
SOURCE      synthetic DNA construct
  ORGANISM  synthetic DNA construct
REFERENCE   1 (bases 1 to 8557)
  AUTHORS   Ma H, Tu LC, Naseri A, Chung YC, Grunwald D, Zhang S, Pederson T
  TITLE     CRISPR-Sirius: RNA scaffolds for signal amplification in genome
            imaging.
  JOURNAL   Nat Methods. 2018 Nov;15(11):928-931. doi:
            10.1038/s41592-018-0174-0. Epub 2018 Oct 30.
  PUBMED    30377374
REFERENCE   2 (bases 1 to 8557)
  AUTHORS   .
  TITLE     Direct Submission
  JOURNAL   Exported May 12, 2021 from SnapGene Server 1.1.58
            http://www.snapgene.com
FEATURES             Location/Qualifiers
     source          1..8557
                     /organism="synthetic DNA construct"
                     /mol_type="other DNA"
     primer_bind     426..444
                     /label=hPGK-F
                     /note="Human PGK promoter, forward primer"
     CDS             597..1622
                     /codon_start=1
                     /gene="aph(4)-Ia"
                     /product="aminoglycoside phosphotransferase from E. coli"
                     /label=HygR
                     /note="confers resistance to hygromycin"
                     /translation="MKKPELTATSVEKFLIEKFDSVSDLMQLSEGEESRAFSFDVGGRG
                     YVLRVNSCADGFYKDRYVYRHFASAALPIPEVLDIGEFSESLTYCISRRAQGVTLQDLP
                     ETELPAVLQPVAEAMDAIAAADLSQTSGFGPFGPQGIGQYTTWRDFICAIADPHVYHWQ
                     TVMDDTVSASVAQALDELMLWAEDCPEVRHLVHADFGSNNVLTDNGRITAVIDWSEAMF
                     GDSQYEVANIFFWRPWLACMEQQTRYFERRHPELAGSPRLRAYMLRIGLDQLYQSLVDG
                     NFDDAAWAQGRCDAIVRSGAGTVGRTQIARRSAAVWTDGCVEVLADSGNRRPSTRPRAK
                     E"
     primer_bind     complement(1646..1662)
                     /label=KS primer
                     /note="common sequencing primer, one of multiple similar
                     variants"
     primer_bind     complement(1647..1663)
                     /label=pBluescriptKS
                     /note="For pBluescript vector"
     LTR             1745..1978
                     /label=3' LTR (Delta-U3)
                     /note="self-inactivating 3' long terminal repeat (LTR) from
                     HIV-1"
     polyA_signal    2050..2171
                     /label=SV40 poly(A) signal
                     /note="SV40 polyadenylation signal"
     primer_bind     complement(2087..2106)
                     /label=SV40pA-R
                     /note="SV40 polyA, reverse primer"
     primer_bind     2141..2160
                     /label=EBV-rev
                     /note="SV40 polyA terminator, reverse primer"
     rep_origin      2211..2346
                     /label=SV40 ori
                     /note="SV40 origin of replication"
     primer_bind     2273..2292
                     /label=SV40pro-F
                     /note="SV40 promoter/origin, forward primer"
     primer_bind     complement(2366..2385)
                     /label=T7
                     /note="T7 promoter, forward primer"
     promoter        complement(2367..2385)
                     /label=T7 promoter
                     /note="promoter for bacteriophage T7 RNA polymerase"
     primer_bind     complement(2395..2412)
                     /label=M13 Forward
                     /note="In lacZ gene. Also called M13-F20 or M13 (-21)
                     Forward"
     primer_bind     complement(2395..2411)
                     /label=M13 fwd
                     /note="common sequencing primer, one of multiple similar
                     variants"
     primer_bind     complement(2404..2426)
                     /label=M13/pUC Forward
                     /note="In lacZ gene"
     rep_origin      2553..3008
                     /direction=RIGHT
                     /label=f1 ori
                     /note="f1 bacteriophage origin of replication; arrow
                     indicates direction of (+) strand synthesis"
     primer_bind     complement(2640..2659)
                     /label=F1ori-R
                     /note="F1 origin, reverse primer"
     primer_bind     2850..2871
                     /label=F1ori-F
                     /note="F1 origin, forward primer"
     promoter        3034..3138
                     /gene="bla"
                     /label=AmpR promoter
     CDS             3139..3999
                     /codon_start=1
                     /gene="bla"
                     /product="beta-lactamase"
                     /label=AmpR
                     /note="confers resistance to ampicillin, carbenicillin, and
                     related antibiotics"
                     /translation="MSIQHFRVALIPFFAAFCLPVFAHPETLVKVKDAEDQLGARVGYI
                     ELDLNSGKILESFRPEERFPMMSTFKVLLCGAVLSRIDAGQEQLGRRIHYSQNDLVEYS
                     PVTEKHLTDGMTVRELCSAAITMSDNTAANLLLTTIGGPKELTAFLHNMGDHVTRLDRW
                     EPELNEAIPNDERDTTMPVAMATTLRKLLTGELLTLASRQQLIDWMEADKVAGPLLRSA
                     LPAGWFIADKSGAGERGSRGIIAALGPDGKPSRIVVIYTTGSQATMDERNRQIAEIGAS
                     LIKHW"
     primer_bind     complement(3357..3376)
                     /label=Amp-R
                     /note="Ampicillin resistance gene, reverse primer"
     rep_origin      4170..4758
                     /direction=RIGHT
                     /label=ori
                     /note="high-copy-number ColE1/pMB1/pBR322/pUC origin of
                     replication"
     primer_bind     4659..4678
                     /label=pBR322ori-F
                     /note="pBR322 origin, forward primer"
     primer_bind     4912..4929
                     /label=L4440
                     /note="L4440 vector, forward primer"
     protein_bind    5046..5067
                     /label=CAP binding site
                     /bound_moiety="E. coli catabolite activator protein"
                     /note="CAP binding activates transcription in the presence
                     of cAMP."
     promoter        5082..5112
                     /label=lac promoter
                     /note="promoter for the E. coli lac operon"
     protein_bind    5120..5136
                     /label=lac operator
                     /bound_moiety="lac repressor encoded by lacI"
                     /note="The lac repressor binds to the lac operator to
                     inhibit transcription in E. coli. This inhibition can be
                     relieved by adding lactose or
                     isopropyl-beta-D-thiogalactopyranoside (IPTG)."
     primer_bind     5125..5147
                     /label=M13/pUC Reverse
                     /note="In lacZ gene"
     primer_bind     5144..5160
                     /label=M13 rev
                     /note="common sequencing primer, one of multiple similar
                     variants"
     primer_bind     5144..5160
                     /label=M13 Reverse
                     /note="In lacZ gene. Also called M13-rev"
     primer_bind     5179..5199
                     /label=T3
                     /note="T3 promoter, forward primer"
     promoter        5181..5199
                     /label=T3 promoter
                     /note="promoter for bacteriophage T3 RNA polymerase"
     promoter        5227..5453
                     /label=RSV promoter
                     /note="Rous sarcoma virus enhancer/promoter"
     LTR             5454..5634
                     /label=5' LTR (truncated)
                     /note="truncated 5' long terminal repeat (LTR) from HIV-1"
     misc_feature    5681..5806
                     /label=HIV-1 Psi
                     /note="packaging signal of human immunodeficiency virus
                     type 1"
     misc_feature    6299..6532
                     /label=RRE
                     /note="The Rev response element (RRE) of HIV-1 allows for
                     Rev-dependent mRNA export from the nucleus to the
                     cytoplasm."
     CDS             6717..6761
                     /codon_start=1
                     /product="antigenic peptide corresponding to amino acids
                     655 to 669 of the HIV envelope protein gp41 (Lutje Hulsik
                     et al., 2013)"
                     /label=gp41 peptide
                     /note="recognized by the 2H10 single-chain llama nanobody"
                     /translation="KNEQELLELDKWASL"
     promoter        7059..7299
                     /label=U6 promoter
                     /note="RNA polymerase III promoter for human U6 snRNA"
     primer_bind     7059..7079
                     /label=hU6-F
                     /note="Human U6 promoter, forward primer"
     primer_bind     7230..7249
                     /label=LKO.1 5'
                     /note="Human U6 promoter, forward primer"
     CDS             7648..7953
                     /codon_start=1
                     /gene="ccdB"
                     /product="CcdB, a bacterial toxin that poisons DNA gyrase"
                     /label=ccdB
                     /note="Plasmids containing the ccdB gene cannot be
                     propagated in standard E. coli strains."
                     /translation="MQFKVYTYKRESRYRLFVDVQSDIIDTPGRRMVIPLASARLLSDK
                     VSRELYPVVHIGDESWRMMTTDMASVPVSVIGEEVADLSHRENDIKNAINLMFWGI"
     primer_bind     7832..7851
                     /label=ccdB-fwd
                     /note="ccdB gene, forward primer"
     misc_feature    8388..8505
                     /label=cPPT/CTS
                     /note="central polypurine tract and central termination
                     sequence of HIV-1"
     promoter        8554..507
                     /label=hPGK promoter
                     /note="human phosphoglycerate kinase 1 promoter"
ORIGIN
        1 ttggggttgc gccttttcca aggcagccct gggtttgcgc agggacgcgg ctgctctggg
       61 cgtggttccg ggaaacgcag cggcgccgac cctgggtctc gcacattctt cacgtccgtt
      121 cgcagcgtca cccggatctt cgccgctacc cttgtgggcc ccccggcgac gcttcctgct
      181 ccgcccctaa gtcgggaagg ttccttgcgg ttcgcggcgt gccggacgtg acaaacggaa
      241 gccgcacgtc tcactagtac cctcgcagac ggacagcgcc agggagcaat ggcagcgcgc
      301 cgaccgcgat gggctgtggc caatagcggc tgctcagcag ggcgcgccga gagcagcggc
      361 cgggaagggg cggtgcggga ggcggggtgt ggggcggtag tgtgggccct gttcctgccc
      421 gcgcggtgtt ccgcattctg caagcctccg gagcgcacgt cggcagtcgg ctccctcgtt
      481 gaccgaatca ccgacctctc tccccagggg gatccaccgg atcaagcttg ccagctgggg
      541 cgccctctgg taaggttggg aagccctgca gatctgatcc cggggggcaa tgagatatga
      601 aaaagcctga actcaccgcg acgtctgtcg agaagtttct gatcgaaaag ttcgacagcg
      661 tctccgacct gatgcagctc tcggagggcg aagaatctcg tgctttcagc ttcgatgtag
      721 gagggcgtgg atatgtcctg cgggtaaata gctgcgccga tggtttctac aaagatcgtt
      781 atgtttatcg gcactttgca tcggccgcgc tcccgattcc ggaagtgctt gacattgggg
      841 aatttagcga gagcctgacc tattgcatct cccgccgtgc acagggtgtc acgttgcaag
      901 atctgcctga aaccgaactg cccgctgttc tgcagccggt cgcggaggcc atggatgcga
      961 tcgctgcggc cgatcttagc cagacgagcg ggttcggccc attcggaccg caaggaatcg
     1021 gtcaatacac tacatggcgt gatttcatat gcgcgattgc tgatccccat gtgtatcact
     1081 ggcaaactgt gatggacgac accgtcagtg cgtccgtcgc gcaggctctc gatgagctga
     1141 tgctttgggc cgaggactgc cccgaagtcc ggcacctcgt gcacgcggat ttcggctcca
     1201 acaatgtcct gacggacaat ggccgcataa cagcggtcat tgactggagc gaggcgatgt
     1261 tcggggattc ccaatacgag gtcgccaaca tcttcttctg gaggccgtgg ttggcttgta
     1321 tggagcagca gacgcgctac ttcgagcgga ggcatccgga gcttgcagga tcgccgcggc
     1381 tccgggcgta tatgctccgc attggtcttg accaactcta tcagagcttg gttgacggca
     1441 atttcgatga tgcagcttgg gcgcagggtc gatgcgacgc aatcgtccga tccggagccg
     1501 ggactgtcgg gcgtacacaa atcgcccgca gaagcgcggc cgtctggacc gatggctgtg
     1561 tagaagtact cgccgatagt ggaaaccgac gccccagcac tcgtccgagg gcaaaggaat
     1621 agagtagatg ccgaccggga tctatcgata ccgtcgacct cgaggggggg cccggtacct
     1681 ttaagaccaa tgacttacaa ggcagctgta gatcttagcc actttttaaa agaaaagggg
     1741 ggactggaag ggctaattca ctcccaacga agaaaagatc tgctttttgc ttgtactggg
     1801 tctctctggt tagaccagat ctgagcctgg gagctctctg gctaactagg gaacccactg
     1861 cttaagcctc aataaagctt gccttgagtg cttcaagtag tgtgtgcccg tctgttgtgt
     1921 gactctggta actagagatc cctcagaccc ttttagtcag tgtggaaaat ctctagcagt
     1981 agtagttcat gtcatcttat tattcagtat ttataacttg caaagaaatg aatatcagag
     2041 agtgagagga acttgtttat tgcagcttat aatggttaca aataaagcaa tagcatcaca
     2101 aatttcacaa ataaagcatt tttttcactg cattctagtt gtggtttgtc caaactcatc
     2161 aatgtatctt atcatgtctg gctctagcta tcccgcccct aactccgccc atcccgcccc
     2221 taactccgcc cagttccgcc cattctccgc cccatggctg actaattttt tttatttatg
     2281 cagaggccga ggccgcctcg gcctctgagc tattccagaa gtagtgagga ggcttttttg
     2341 gaggcctagg gacgtaccca attcgcccta tagtgagtcg tattacgcgc gctcactggc
     2401 cgtcgtttta caacgtcgtg actgggaaaa ccctggcgtt acccaactta atcgccttgc
     2461 agcacatccc cctttcgcca gctggcgtaa tagcgaagag gcccgcaccg atcgcccttc
     2521 ccaacagttg cgcagcctga atggcgaatg ggnnnnnnnn nnnnnnnnnn nnnnnnnnnn
     2581 nnnnnnnnnn nnnnnnnnnn nnnnnnnnnn nnnnnnnnnn nnnnnnnnnn nnnnnnnnnn
     2641 nnnnnnnnnn nnnnnnnnnn nnnnnnnnnn nnnnnncnnn nnnnnnnnnn nnnnnnnnnn
     2701 nnnnnnnnnn nnnnnnnnnn nnnnnnnnnn nnnnnnnnnn nnnnnnnnnn nnnnnnnnnn
     2761 nnnnnnnnan nnnnnnnnnn nnnnnnnnnn nnnnnnnnnn nnnnnnnnnn nnnnnnnncc
     2821 tttgacgttg gagtccacgt tctttaatag tggactcttg ttccaaactg gaacaacact
     2881 caaccctatc tcggtctatt cttttgattt ataagggatt ttgccgattt cggcctattg
     2941 gttaaaaaat gagctgattt aacaaaaatt taacgcgaat tttaacaaaa tattaacgct
     3001 tacaatttag gtggcacttt tcggggaaat gtgcgcggaa cccctatttg tttatttttc
     3061 taaatacatt caaatatgta tccgctcatg agacaataac cctgataaat gcttcaataa
     3121 tattgaaaaa ggaagagtat gagtattcaa catttccgtg tcgcccttat tccctttttt
     3181 gcggcatttt gccttcctgt ttttgctcac ccagaaacgc tggtgaaagt aaaagatgct
     3241 gaagatcagt tgggtgcacg agtgggttac atcgaactgg atctcaacag cggtaagatc
     3301 cttgagagtt ttcgccccga agaacgtttt ccaatgatga gcacttttaa agttctgcta
     3361 tgtggcgcgg tattatcccg tattgacgcc gggcaagagc aactcggtcg ccgcatacac
     3421 tattctcaga atgacttggt tgagtactca ccagtcacag aaaagcatct tacggatggc
     3481 atgacagtaa gagaattatg cagtgctgcc ataaccatga gtgataacac tgcggccaac
     3541 ttacttctga caacgatcgg aggaccgaag gagctaaccg cttttttgca caacatgggg
     3601 gatcatgtaa ctcgccttga tcgttgggaa ccggagctga atgaagccat accaaacgac
     3661 gagcgtgaca ccacgatgcc tgtagcaatg gcaacaacgt tgcgcaaact attaactggc
     3721 gaactactta ctctagcttc ccggcaacaa ttaatagact ggatggaggc ggataaagtt
     3781 gcaggaccac ttctgcgctc ggcccttccg gctggctggt ttattgctga taaatctgga
     3841 gccggtgagc gtgggtctcg cggtatcatt gcagcactgg ggccagatgg taagccctcc
     3901 cgtatcgtag ttatctacac gacggggagt caggcaacta tggatgaacg aaatagacag
     3961 atcgctgaga taggtgcctc actgattaag cattggtaac tgtcagacca agtttactca
     4021 tatatacttt agattgattt aaaacttcat ttttaattta aaaggatcta ggtgaagatc
     4081 ctttttgata atctcatgac caaaatccct taacgtgagt tttcgttcca ctgagcgtca
     4141 gaccccgtag aaaagatcaa aggatcttct tgagatcctt tttttctgcg cgtaatctgc
     4201 tgcttgcaaa caaaaaaacc accgctacca gcggtggttt gtttgccgga tcaagagcta
     4261 ccaactcttt ttccgaaggt aactggcttc agcagagcgc agataccaaa tactgttctt
     4321 ctagtgtagc cgtagttagg ccaccacttc aagaactctg tagcaccgcc tacatacctc
     4381 gctctgctaa tcctgttacc agtggctgct gccagtggcg ataagtcgtg tcttaccggg
     4441 ttggactcaa gacgatagtt accggataag gcgcagcggt cgggctgaac ggggggttcg
     4501 tgcacacagc ccagcttgga gcgaacgacc tacaccgaac tgagatacct acagcgtgag
     4561 ctatgagaaa gcgccacgct tcccgaaggg agaaaggcgg acaggtatcc ggtaagcggc
     4621 agggtcggaa caggagagcg cacgagggag cttccagggg gaaacgcctg gtatctttat
     4681 agtcctgtcg ggtttcgcca cctctgactt gagcgtcgat ttttgtgatg ctcgtcaggg
     4741 gggcggagcc tatggaaaaa cgccagcaac gcggcctttt tacggttcct ggccttttgc
     4801 tggccttttg ctcacatgtt ctttcctgcg ttatcccctg attctgtgga taaccgtatt
     4861 accgcctttg agtgagctga taccgctcgc cgcagccgaa cgaccgagcg cagcgagtca
     4921 gtgagcgagg aagcggaaga gcgcccaata cgcaaaccgc ctctccccgc gcgttggccg
     4981 attcattaat gcagctggca cgacaggttt cccgactgga aagcgggcag tgagcgcaac
     5041 gcaattaatg tgagttagct cactcattag gcaccccagg ctttacactt tatgcttccg
     5101 gctcgtatgt tgtgtggaat tgtgagcgga taacaatttc acacaggaaa cagctatgac
     5161 catgattacg ccaagcgcgc aattaaccct cactaaaggg aacaaaagct ggagctgcaa
     5221 gcttaatgta gtcttatgca atactcttgt agtcttgcaa catggtaacg atgagttagc
     5281 aacatgcctt acaaggagag aaaaagcacc gtgcatgccg attggtggaa gtaaggtggt
     5341 acgatcgtgc cttattagga aggcaacaga cgggtctgac atggattgga cgaaccactg
     5401 aattgccgca ttgcagagat attgtattta agtgcctagc tcgatacata aacgggtctc
     5461 tctggttaga ccagatctga gcctgggagc tctctggcta actagggaac ccactgctta
     5521 agcctcaata aagcttgcct tgagtgcttc aagtagtgtg tgcccgtctg ttgtgtgact
     5581 ctggtaacta gagatccctc agaccctttt agtcagtgtg gaaaatctct agcagtggcg
     5641 cccgaacagg gacttgaaag cgaaagggaa accagaggag ctctctcgac gcaggactcg
     5701 gcttgctgaa gcgcgcacgg caagaggcga ggggcggcga ctggtgagta cgccaaaaat
     5761 tttgactagc ggaggctaga aggagagaga tgggtgcgag agcgtcagta ttaagcgggg
     5821 gagaattaga tcgcgatggg aaaaaattcg gttaaggcca gggggaaaga aaaaatataa
     5881 attaaaacat atagtatggg caagcaggga gctagaacga ttcgcagtta atcctggcct
     5941 gttagaaaca tcagaaggct gtagacaaat actgggacag ctacaaccat cccttcagac
     6001 aggatcagaa gaacttagat cattatataa tacagtagca accctctatt gtgtgcatca
     6061 aaggatagag ataaaagaca ccaaggaagc tttagacaag atagaggaag agcaaaacaa
     6121 aagtaagacc accgcacagc aagcggccgc tgatcttcag acctggagga ggagatatga
     6181 gggacaattg gagaagtgaa ttatataaat ataaagtagt aaaaattgaa ccattaggag
     6241 tagcacccac caaggcaaag agaagagtgg tgcagagaga aaaaagagca gtgggaatag
     6301 gagctttgtt ccttgggttc ttgggagcag caggaagcac tatgggcgca gcgtcaatga
     6361 cgctgacggt acaggccaga caattattgt ctggtatagt gcagcagcag aacaatttgc
     6421 tgagggctat tgaggcgcaa cagcatctgt tgcaactcac agtctggggc atcaagcagc
     6481 tccaggcaag aatcctggct gtggaaagat acctaaagga tcaacagctc ctggggattt
     6541 ggggttgctc tggaaaactc atttgcacca ctgctgtgcc ttggaatgct agttggagta
     6601 ataaatctct ggaacagatt tggaatcaca cgacctggat ggagtgggac agagaaatta
     6661 acaattacac aagcttaata cactccttaa ttgaagaatc gcaaaaccag caagaaaaga
     6721 atgaacaaga attattggaa ttagataaat gggcaagttt gtggaattgg tttaacataa
     6781 caaattggct gtggtatata aaattattca taatgatagt aggaggcttg gtaggtttaa
     6841 gaatagtttt tgctgtactt tctatagtga atagagttag gcagggatat tcaccattat
     6901 cgtttcagac ccacctccca accccgaggg gacccgacag gcccgaagga atagaagaag
     6961 aaggtggaga gagagacaga gacagatcca ttcgattagt gaacggatct cgacggtatc
     7021 gatcacgaga ctagcctcga gcggccgccc ccttcaccga gggcctattt cccatgattc
     7081 cttcatattt gcatatacga tacaaggctg ttagagagat aattggaatt aatttgactg
     7141 taaacacaaa gatattagta caaaatacgt gacgtagaaa gtaataattt cttgggtagt
     7201 ttgcagtttt aaaattatgt tttaaaatgg actatcatat gcttaccgta acttgaaagt
     7261 atttcgattt cttggcttta tatatcttgt ggaaaggacg aaacaccggt gtcttcgagg
     7321 cttactaaaa gccagataac agtatgcgta tttgcgcgct gatttttgcg gtataagaat
     7381 atatactgat atgtataccc gaagtatgtc aaaaagaggt gtgctatgaa gcagcgtatt
     7441 acagtgacag ttgacagcga cagctatcag ttgctcaagg catatatgat gtcaatatct
     7501 ccggtctggt aagcacaacc atgcagaatg aagcccgtcg tctgcgtgcc gaacgctgga
     7561 aagcggaaaa tcaggaaggg atggctgagg tcgcccggtt tattgaaatg aacggctctt
     7621 ttgctgacga gaacagggac tggtgaaatg cagtttaagg tttacaccta taaaagagag
     7681 agccgttatc gtctgtttgt ggatgtacag agtgatatta ttgacacgcc cgggcgacgg
     7741 atggtgatcc ccctggccag tgcacgtctg ctgtcagata aagtctcccg tgaactttac
     7801 ccggtggtgc atatcgggga tgaaagctgg cgcatgatga ccaccgatat ggccagtgtg
     7861 ccggtctccg ttatcgggga agaagtggct gatctcagcc accgcgaaaa tgacatcaaa
     7921 aacgccatta acctgatgtt ctggggaata taaaccctgc aggacgaaga cccgtttgag
     7981 agctactgcc atgaggaatg accaccaggc attccgatcc gacgatggac catcaggcca
     8041 tcgagctgca gaagtgacga ccacgcactt cggagtgaca gaggaggatc acccctctgg
     8101 ccaccagagt agagcatcag cctactccgg acaactacgg aggaccaccc cgtaggagta
     8161 gagcgaggag caccagccct cgcgtgtgac gatgacgatc acgcatcgtc acacaaacta
     8221 ctcaaatgtc cgaaaggtgg caaacactcc aaagcagcta aacggatcaa acatggcagt
     8281 agcaagttca aataaggcta gtccgttatc aacttgaaaa agtggcaccg agtcggtgct
     8341 ttttttgaat tctcgacctc gagacaaatg gcagtattca tccacaattt taaaagaaaa
     8401 ggggggattg gggggtacag tgcaggggaa agaatagtag acataatagc aacagacata
     8461 caaactaaag aattacaaaa acaaattaca aaaattcaaa attttcgggt ttattacagg
     8521 gacagcagag atccactttg gccgcggctc gaggggg
//
